>Addgene plasmid #82024 | Construct 32 - NFKBRp_mKate2_2xNLS_p2a-puroR | depositor full sequence | sequence record 155365 | Construct 32 - NFKBRp_mKate2_2xNLS_p2a-puroR sequence 9657 bps
GTTGCTCTGGAAAACTCATTTGCACCACTGCTGTGCCTTGGAATGCTAGTTGGAGTAATAAATCTCTGGA
ACAGATTTGGAATCACACGACCTGGATGGAGTGGGACAGAGAAATTAACAATTACACAAGCTTAATACAC
TCCTTAATTGAAGAATCGCAAAACCAGCAAGAAAAGAATGAACAAGAATTATTGGAATTAGATAAATGGG
CAAGTTTGTGGAATTGGTTTAACATAACAAATTGGCTGTGGTATATAAAATTATTCATAATGATAGTAGG
AGGCTTGGTAGGTTTAAGAATAGTTTTTGCTGTACTTTCTATAGTGAATAGAGTTAGGCAGGGATATTCA
CCATTATCGTTTCAGACCCACCTCCCAACCCCGAGGGGACCCGACAGGCCCGAAGGAATAGAAGAAGAAG
GTGGAGAGAGAGACAGAGACAGATCCATTCGATTAGTGAACGGATCGGCACTGCGTGCGCCAATTCTGCA
GACAAATGGCAGTATTCATCCACAATTTTAAAAGAAAAGGGGGGATTGGGGGGTACAGTGCAGGGGAAAG
AATAGTAGACATAATAGCAACAGACATACAAACTAAAGAATTACAAAAACAAATTACAAAAATTCAAAAT
TTTCGGGTTTATTACAGGGACAGCAGAGATCCAGTTTGGTTAATTAATGGCTCCGAATTCGCCCTTCAGG
TCCGAGGTTCTAGACAGGTGCCAGAACATTTCTCTATCGATAGGTACCGGGGACTTTCCGGGAATTTCCG
GGGACTTTCCGGGAATTTCCGGGAATTTCCGGGGACTTTCCGGGAATTTCCGGGGACTTTCCGGGAATTT
CCAGATCTGGCCTCGGCGGCCAAGCTTGCTAGCGGGGGGCTATAAAAGGGGGTGGGGGCGTTCGTCCTCA
CTCTAGTTCTGCGATCTAAGTAAGCTTGGCATTACCGGTCGCCAACGCGTGCCACCATGGTGAGCGAGCT
GATTAAGGAGAACATGCACATGAAGCTGTACATGGAGGGCACCGTGAACAACCACCACTTCAAGTGCACA
TCCGAGGGCGAAGGCAAGCCCTACGAGGGCACCCAGACCATGAGAATCAAGGCGGTCGAGGGCGGCCCTC
TCCCCTTCGCCTTCGACATCCTGGCTACCAGCTTCATGTACGGCAGCAAAACCTTCATCAACCACACCCA
GGGCATCCCCGACTTCTTTAAGCAGTCCTTCCCCGAGGGCTTCACATGGGAGAGAGTCACCACATACGAA
GATGGGGGCGTGCTGACCGCTACCCAGGACACCAGCCTCCAGGACGGCTGCCTCATCTACAACGTCAAGA
TCAGAGGGGTGAACTTCCCATCCAACGGCCCTGTGATGCAGAAGAAAACACTCGGCTGGGAGGCCTCCAC
CGAGACACTGTACCCCGCTGACGGCGGCCTGGAAGGCAGAGCCGACATGGCCCTGAAGCTCGTGGGCGGG
GGCCACCTGATCTGCAACCTTAAGACCACATACAGATCCAAGAAACCCGCTAAGAACCTCAAGATGCCCG
GCGTCTACTATGTGGACAGGAGACTGGAAAGAATCAAGGAGGCCGACAAAGAGACATACGTCGAGCAGCA
CGAGGTGGCTGTGGCCAGATACTGCGACCTCCCTAGCAAACTGGGGCACAAACTTAATTCCGGATCCCCA
AAGAAGAAAAGGAAGGTTGAAGACCCCAAGAAAAAGAGGAAGGTGATAAGCGCTGGAAGCGGAGCTACTA
ACTTCAGCCTGCTGAAGCAGGCTGGAGACGTGGAGGAGAACCCTGGACCTACCGAGTACAAGCCCACGGT
GCGCCTCGCCACCCGCGACGACGTCCCCCGGGCCGTACGCACCCTCGCCGCCGCGTTCGCCGACTACCCC
GCCACGCGCCACACCGTCGACCCGGACCGCCACATCGAGCGGGTCACCGAGCTGCAAGAACTCTTCCTCA
CGCGCGTCGGGCTCGACATCGGCAAGGTGTGGGTCGCGGACGACGGCGCCGCGGTGGCGGTCTGGACCAC
GCCGGAGAGCGTCGAAGCGGGGGCGGTGTTCGCCGAGATCGGCCCGCGCATGGCCGAGTTGAGCGGTTCC
CGGCTGGCCGCGCAGCAACAGATGGAAGGCCTCCTGGCGCCGCACCGGCCCAAGGAGCCCGCGTGGTTCC
TGGCCACCGTCGGCGTCTCGCCCGACCACCAGGGCAAGGGTCTGGGCAGCGCCGTCGTGCTCCCCGGAGT
GGAGGCGGCCGAGCGCGCCGGGGTGCCCGCCTTCCTGGAGACATCCGCGCCCCGCAACCTCCCCTTCTAC
GAGCGGCTCGGCTTCACCGTCACCGCCGACGTCGAGGTGCCCGAAGGACCGCGCACCTGGTGCATGACCC
GCAAGCCCGGTGCCTGATAAGAATTCGATATCAAGCTTATCGATAATCAACCTCTGGATTACAAAATTTG
TGAAAGATTGACTGGTATTCTTAACTATGTTGCTCCTTTTACGCTATGTGGATACGCTGCTTTAATGCCT
TTGTATCATGCTATTGCTTCCCGTATGGCTTTCATTTTCTCCTCCTTGTATAAATCCTGGTTGCTGTCTC
TTTATGAGGAGTTGTGGCCCGTTGTCAGGCAACGTGGCGTGGTGTGCACTGTGTTTGCTGACGCAACCCC
CACTGGTTGGGGCATTGCCACCACCTGTCAGCTCCTTTCCGGGACTTTCGCTTTCCCCCTCCCTATTGCC
ACGGCGGAACTCATCGCCGCCTGCCTTGCCCGCTGCTGGACAGGGGCTCGGCTGTTGGGCACTGACAATT
CCGTGGTGTTGTCGGGGAAATCATCGTCCTTTCCTTGGCTGCTCGCCTGTGTTGCCACCTGGATTCTGCG
CGGGACGTCCTTCTGCTACGTCCCTTCGGCCCTCAATCCAGCGGACCTTCCTTCCCGCGGCCTGCTGCCG
GCTCTGCGGCCTCTTCCGCGTCTTCGCCTTCGCCCTCAGACGAGTCGGATCTCCCTTTGGGCCGCCTCCC
CGCATCGATACCGTCGACCTCGAGACCTAGAAAAACATGGAGCAATCACAAGTAGCAATACAGCAGCTAC
CAATGCTGATTGTGCCTGGCTAGAAGCACAAGAGGAGGAGGAGGTGGGTTTTCCAGTCACACCTCAGGTA
CCTTTAAGACCAATGACTTACAAGGCAGCTGTAGATCTTAGCCACTTTTTAAAAGAAAAGGGGGGACTGG
AAGGGCTAATTCACTCCCAACGAAGACAAGATATCCTTGATCTGTGGATCTACCACACACAAGGCTACTT
CCCTGATTGGCAGAACTACACACCAGGGCCAGGGATCAGATATCCACTGACCTTTGGATGGTGCTACAAG
CTAGTACCAGTTGAGCAAGAGAAGGTAGAAGAAGCCAATGAAGGAGAGAACACCCGCTTGTTACACCCTG
TGAGCCTGCATGGGATGGATGACCCGGAGAGAGAAGTATTAGAGTGGAGGTTTGACAGCCGCCTAGCATT
TCATCACATGGCCCGAGAGCTGCATCCGGACTGTACTGGGTCTCTCTGGTTAGACCAGATCTGAGCCTGG
GAGCTCTCTGGCTAACTAGGGAACCCACTGCTTAAGCCTCAATAAAGCTTGCCTTGAGTGCTTCAAGTAG
TGTGTGCCCGTCTGTTGTGTGACTCTGGTAACTAGAGATCCCTCAGACCCTTTTAGTCAGTGTGGAAAAT
CTCTAGCAGGGCCCGTTTAAACCCGCTGATCAGCCTCGACTGTGCCTTCTAGTTGCCAGCCATCTGTTGT
TTGCCCCTCCCCCGTGCCTTCCTTGACCCTGGAAGGTGCCACTCCCACTGTCCTTTCCTAATAAAATGAG
GAAATTGCATCGCATTGTCTGAGTAGGTGTCATTCTATTCTGGGGGGTGGGGTGGGGCAGGACAGCAAGG
GGGAGGATTGGGAAGACAATAGCAGGCATGCTGGGGATGCGGTGGGCTCTATGGCTTCTGAGGCGGAAAG
AACCAGCTGGGGCTCTAGGGGGTATCCCC
[124 nt withheld, positions 4020-4143]
C
[91 nt withheld, positions 4145-4235]
A
[49 nt withheld, positions 4237-4285]
CCTTTGACGTTGGAGTCCACGTTCTTT
[37 nt withheld, positions 4313-4349]
ACCCTATCTCGGTCTATTCTTTTGATTTATAAGGGATTTTGCCGATTTCGGCCTATTGGTTAAAAAATGA
GCTGATTTAACAAAAATTTAACGCGAATTAATTCTGTGGAATGTGTGTCAGTTAGGGTGTGGAAAGTCCC
CAGGCTCCCCAGCAGGCAGAAGTATGCAAAGCATGCATCTCAATTAGTCAGCAACCAGGTGTGGAAAGTC
CCCAGGCTCCCCAGCAGGCAGAAGTATGCAAAGCATGCATCTCAATTAGTCAGCAACCATAGTCCCGCCC
CTAACTCCGCCCATCCCGCCCCTAACTCCGCCCAGTTCCGCCCATTCTCCGCCCCATGGCTGACTAATTT
TTTTTATTTATGCAGAGGCCGAGGCCGCCTCTGCCTCTGAGCTATTCCAGAAGTAGTGAGGAGGCTTTTT
TGGAGGCCTAGGCTTTTGCAAAAAGCTCCCGGGAGCTTGTATATCCATTTTCGGATCTGATCAGCACGTG
TTGACAATTAATCATCGGCATAGTATATCGGCATAGTATAATACGACAAGGTGAGGAACTAAACCATGGC
CAAGTTGACCAGTGCCGTTCCGGTGCTCACCGCGCGCGACGTCGCCGGAGCGGTCGAGTTCTGGACCGAC
CGGCTCGGGTTCTCCCGGGACTTCGTGGAGGACGACTTCGCCGGTGTGGTCCGGGACGACGTGACCCTGT
TCATCAGCGCGGTCCAGGACCAGGTGGTGCCGGACAACACCCTGGCCTGGGTGTGGGTGCGCGGCCTGGA
CGAGCTGTACGCCGAGTGGTCGGAGGTCGTGTCCACGAACTTCCGGGACGCCTCCGGGCCGGCCATGACC
GAGATCGGCGAGCAGCCGTGGGGGCGGGAGTTCGCCCTGCGCGACCCGGCCGGCAACTGCGTGCACTTCG
TGGCCGAGGAGCAGGACTGACACGTGCTACGAGATTTCGATTCCACCGCCGCCTTCTATGAAAGGTTGGG
CTTCGGAATCGTTTTCCGGGACGCCGGCTGGATGATCCTCCAGCGCGGGGATCTCATGCTGGAGTTCTTC
GCCCACCCCAACTTGTTTATTGCAGCTTATAATGGTTACAAATAAAGCAATAGCATCACAAATTTCACAA
ATAAAGCATTTTTTTCACTGCATTCTAGTTGTGGTTTGTCCAAACTCATCAATGTATCTTATCATGTCTG
TATACCGTCGACCTCTAGCTAGAGCTTGGCGTAATCATGGTCATAGCTGTTTCCTGTGTGAAATTGTTAT
CCGCTCACAATTCCACACAACATACGAGCCGGAAGCATAAAGTGTAAAGCCTGGGGTGCCTAATGAGTGA
GCTAACTCACATTAATTGCGTTGCGCTCACTGCCCGCTTTCCAGTCGGGAAACCTGTCGTGCCAGCTGCA
TTAATGAATCGGCCAACGCGCGGGGAGAGGCGGTTTGCGTATTGGGCGCTCTTCCGCTTCCTCGCTCACT
GACTCGCTGCGCTCGGTCGTTCGGCTGCGGCGAGCGGTATCAGCTCACTCAAAGGCGGTAATACGGTTAT
CCACAGAATCAGGGGATAACGCAGGAAAGAACATGTGAGCAAAAGGCCAGCAAAAGGCCAGGAACCGTAA
AAAGGCCGCGTTGCTGGCGTTTTTCCATAGGCTCCGCCCCCCTGACGAGCATCACAAAAATCGACGCTCA
AGTCAGAGGTGGCGAAACCCGACAGGACTATAAAGATACCAGGCGTTTCCCCCTGGAAGCTCCCTCGTGC
GCTCTCCTGTTCCGACCCTGCCGCTTACCGGATACCTGTCCGCCTTTCTCCCTTCGGGAAGCGTGGCGCT
TTCTCATAGCTCACGCTGTAGGTATCTCAGTTCGGTGTAGGTCGTTCGCTCCAAGCTGGGCTGTGTGCAC
GAACCCCCCGTTCAGCCCGACCGCTGCGCCTTATCCGGTAACTATCGTCTTGAGTCCAACCCGGTAAGAC
ACGACTTATCGCCACTGGCAGCAGCCACTGGTAACAGGATTAGCAGAGCGAGGTATGTAGGCGGTGCTAC
AGAGTTCTTGAAGTGGTGGCCTAACTACGGCTACACTAGAAGAACAGTATTTGGTATCTGCGCTCTGCTG
AAGCCAGTTACCTTCGGAAAAAGAGTTGGTAGCTCTTGATCCGGCAAACAAACCACCGCTGGTAGCGGTG
GTTTTTTTGTTTGCAAGCAGCAGATTACGCGCAGAAAAAAAGGATCTCAAGAAGATCCTTTGATCTTTTC
TACGGGGTCTGACGCTCAGTGGAACGAAAACTCACGTTAAGGGATTTTGGTCATGAGATTATCAAAAAGG
ATCTTCACCTAGATCCTTTTAAATTAAAAATGAAGTTTTAAATCAATCTAAAGTATATATGAGTAAACTT
GGTCTGACAGTTACCAATGCTTAATCAGTGAGGCACCTATCTCAGCGATCTGTCTATTTCGTTCATCCAT
AGTTGCCTGACTCCCCGTCGTGTAGATAACTACGATACGGGAGGGCTTACCATCTGGCCCCAGTGCTGCA
ATGATACCGCGAGACCCACGCTCACCGGCTCCAGATTTATCAGCAATAAACCAGCCAGCCGGAAGGGCCG
AGCGCAGAAGTGGTCCTGCAACTTTATCCGCCTCCATCCAGTCTATTAATTGTTGCCGGGAAGCTAGAGT
AAGTAGTTCGCCAGTTAATAGTTTGCGCAACGTTGTTGCCATTGCTACAGGCATCGTGGTGTCACGCTCG
TCGTTTGGTATGGCTTCATTCAGCTCCGGTTCCCAACGATCAAGGCGAGTTACATGATCCCCCATGTTGT
GCAAAAAAGCGGTTAGCTCCTTCGGTCCTCCGATCGTTGTCAGAAGTAAGTTGGCCGCAGTGTTATCACT
CATGGTTATGGCAGCACTGCATAATTCTCTTACTGTCATGCCATCCGTAAGATGCTTTTCTGTGACTGGT
GAGTACTCAACCAAGTCATTCTGAGAATAGTGTATGCGGCGACCGAGTTGCTCTTGCCCGGCGTCAATAC
GGGATAATACCGCGCCACATAGCAGAACTTTAAAAGTGCTCATCATTGGAAAACGTTCTTCGGGGCGAAA
ACTCTCAAGGATCTTACCGCTGTTGAGATCCAGTTCGATGTAACCCACTCGTGCACCCAACTGATCTTCA
GCATCTTTTACTTTCACCAGCGTTTCTGGGTGAGCAAAAACAGGAAGGCAAAATGCCGCAAAAAAGGGAA
TAAGGGCGACACGGAAATGTTGAATACTCATACTCTTCCTTTTTCAATATTATTGAAGCATTTATCAGGG
TTATTGTCTCATGAGCGGATACATATTTGAATGTATTTAGAAAAATAAACAAATAGGGGTTCCGCGCACA
TTTCCCCGAAAAGTGCCACCTGACGTCGACGGATCGGGAGATCTCCCGATCCCCTATGGTGCACTCTCAG
TACAATCTGCTCTGATGCCGCATAGTTAAGCCAGTATCTGCTCCCTGCTTGTGTGTTGGAGGTCGCTGAG
TAGTGCGCGAGCAAAATTTAAGCTACAACAAGGCAAGGCTTGACCGACAATTGCATGAAGAATCTGCTTA
GGGTTAGGCGTTTTGCGCTGCTTCGCGATGTACGGGCCAGATATACGCGTTGACATTGATTATTGACTAG
TTATTAATAGTAATCAATTACGGGGTCATTAGTTCATAGCCCATATATGGAGTTCCGCGTTACATAACTT
ACGGTAAATGGCCCGCCTGGCTGACCGCCCAACGACCCCCGCCCATTGACGTCAATAATGACGTATGTTC
CCATAGTAACGCCAATAGGGACTTTCCATTGACGTCAATGGGTGGAGTATTTACGGTAAACTGCCCACTT
GGCAGTACATCAAGTGTATCATATGCCAAGTACGCCCCCTATTGACGTCAATGACGGTAAATGGCCCGCC
TGGCATTATGCCCAGTACATGACCTTATGGGACTTTCCTACTTGGCAGTACATCTACGTATTAGTCATCG
CTATTACCATGGTGATGCGGTTTTGGCAGTACATCAATGGGCGTGGATAGCGGTTTGACTCACGGGGATT
TCCAAGTCTCCACCCCATTGACGTCAATGGGAGTTTGTTTTGGCACCAAAATCAACGGGACTTTCCAAAA
TGTCGTAACAACTCCGCCCCATTGACGCAAATGGGCGGTAGGCGTGTACGGTGGGAGGTCTATATAAGCA
GCGCGTTTTGCCTGTACTGGGTCTCTCTGGTTAGACCAGATCTGAGCCTGGGAGCTCTCTGGCTAACTAG
GGAACCCACTGCTTAAGCCTCAATAAAGCTTGCCTTGAGTGCTTCAAGTAGTGTGTGCCCGTCTGTTGTG
TGACTCTGGTAACTAGAGATCCCTCAGACCCTTTTAGTCAGTGTGGAAAATCTCTAGCAGTGGCGCCCGA
ACAGGGACTTGAAAGCGAAAGGGAAACCAGAGGAGCTCTCTCGACGCAGGACTCGGCTTGCTGAAGCGCG
CACGGCAAGAGGCGAGGGGCGGCGACTGGTGAGTACGCCAAAAATTTTGACTAGCGGAGGCTAGAAGGAG
AGAGATGGGTGCGAGAGCGTCAGTATTAAGCGGGGGAGAATTAGATCGCGATGGGAAAAAATTCGGTTAA
GGCCAGGGGGAAAGAAAAAATATAAATTAAAACATATAGTATGGGCAAGCAGGGAGCTAGAACGATTCGC
AGTTAATCCTGGCCTGTTAGAAACATCAGAAGGCTGTAGACAAATACTGGGACAGCTACAACCATCCCTT
CAGACAGGATCAGAAGAACTTAGATCATTATATAATACAGTAGCAACCCTCTATTGTGTGCATCAAAGGA
TAGAGATAAAAGACACCAAGGAAGCTTTAGACAAGATAGAGGAAGAGCAAAACAAAAGTAAGACCACCGC
ACAGCAAGCGGCCGCTGATCTTCAGACCTGGAGGAGGAGATATGAGGGACAATTGGAGAAGTGAATTATA
TAAATATAAAGTAGTAAAAATTGAACCATTAGGAGTAGCACCCACCAAGGCAAAGAGAAGAGTGGTGCAG
AGAGAAAAAAGAGCAGTGGGAATAGGAGCTTTGTTCCTTGGGTTCTTGGGAGCAGCAGGAAGCACTATGG
GCGCAGCGTCAATGACGCTGACGGTACAGGCCAGACAATTATTGTCTGGTATAGTGCAGCAGCAGAACAA
TTTGCTGAGGGCTATTGAGGCGCAACAGCATCTGTTGCAACTCACAGTCTGGGGCATCAAGCAGCTCCAG
GCAAGAATCCTGGCTGTGGAAAGATACCTAAAGGATCAACAGCTCCTGGGGATTTGGG
Features (pLannotate 1.2.2; 31 found; start..end, strand, type, name):
      3..467     +  CDS            env (fragment): ENV_HV1H2 - Experimental evidence at protein level: Swiss-Prot protein existence level 1. [Transmembrane protein gp41]: Acts as a class I viral fusion protein. Under the current model, the protein has at least 3 conformational states: pre-fusion native state, pre-hairpin intermediate state, and post-fusion hairpin state. During fusion of viral and target intracellular membranes, the coiled coil regions (heptad repeats) assume a trimer-of-hairpins structure, positioning the fusion peptide in close proximity to the C-terminal region of the ectodomain. The formation of this structure appears to d
    516..633     +  misc_feature   cPPT/CTS: central polypurine tract and central termination sequence of HIV-1
    715..735     +  misc_feature   pause site (fragment): RNA polymerase II transcriptional pause signal from the human α2 globin gene
    967..1662    +  CDS            mKate2: mKate2 is a basic (constitutively fluorescent) red fluorescent protein published in 2009, derived from Entacmaea quadricolor. It is reported to be a rapidly-maturing monomer with moderate acid sensitivity.
   1801..2397    +  CDS            PuroR: puromycin N-acetyltransferase; pac from Streptomyces alboniger; confers resistance to puromycin
   2401..2425    +  misc_feature   MCS (fragment): pBluescript multiple cloning site
   2425..3013    +  misc_feature   WPRE: woodchuck hepatitis virus posttranscriptional regulatory element
   2950..3531    +  CDS            nef (fragment): NEF_HV1H2 - Experimental evidence at protein level: Swiss-Prot protein existence level 1. Extracellular Nef protein targets CD4(+) T-lymphocytes for apoptosis by interacting with CXCR4 surface receptors. From Human immunodeficiency virus type 1 group M subtype B (isolate HXB2) (HIV-1).
   3538..3718    +  LTR            5' LTR (truncated): truncated 5' long terminal repeat (LTR) from HIV-1
   3750..3974    +  polyA_signal   bGH poly(A) signal: bovine growth hormone polyadenylation signal
   3978..3999    +  promoter       SV40 promoter (fragment): SV40 enhancer and early promoter
   4020..4448    +  rep_origin     f1 ori (sequence partly withheld): f1 bacteriophage origin of replication; arrow indicates direction of (+) strand synthesis
   4462..4791    +  promoter       SV40 promoter: SV40 enhancer and early promoter
   4839..4886    +  promoter       EM7 promoter: synthetic bacterial promoter&nbsp
   4905..5279    +  CDS            BleoR: antibiotic-binding protein; Sh ble from Streptoalloteichus hindustanus; confers resistance to bleomycin, phleomycin, and Zeocin™
   5289..5414    +  CDS            ble (fragment): BLE_KLEPN - Experimental evidence at protein level: Swiss-Prot protein existence level 1. Binding protein with a strong affinity to the bleomycin family of antibiotics. Binds to CL990; an antimitotic-antibiotic compound. From Klebsiella pneumoniae.
   5409..5530    +  polyA_signal   SV40 poly(A) signal: SV40 polyadenylation signal
   5603..5619    -  protein_bind   lac operator: The lac repressor binds to the lac operator to inhibit transcription in E. coli. This inhibition can be relieved by adding lactose or isopropyl-β-D-thiogalactopyranoside (IPTG). lac repressor encoded by lacI
   5627..5657    -  promoter       lac promoter: promoter for the E. coli lac operon
   5672..5693    -  protein_bind   CAP binding site: CAP binding activates transcription in the presence of cAMP. E. coli catabolite activator protein
   5706..5798    -  CDS            lacI (fragment): lac repressor; lacI; The lac repressor binds to the lac operator to inhibit transcription in E. coli. This inhibition can be relieved by adding lactose or isopropyl-β-D-thiogalactopyranoside (IPTG).
   5981..6569    -  rep_origin     ori: high-copy-number ColE1/pMB1/pBR322/pUC origin of replication
   6740..7600    -  CDS            AmpR: β-lactamase; bla; confers resistance to ampicillin, carbenicillin, and related antibiotics
   7601..7705    -  promoter       AmpR promoter: bla
   7764..7816    -  misc_feature   bom (fragment): basis of mobility region from pBR322
   7971..8350    +  enhancer       CMV enhancer: human cytomegalovirus immediate early enhancer
   8351..8550    +  promoter       CMV promoter: human cytomegalovirus (CMV) immediate early promoter
   8568..8748    +  LTR            5' LTR (truncated): truncated 5' long terminal repeat (LTR) from HIV-1
   8795..8920    +  misc_feature   HIV-1 Ψ: packaging signal of human immunodeficiency virus type 1
   8904..9267    +  CDS            HIV-1 gag (fragment): gag protein from human immunodeficiency virus 1; gag
   9413..9646    +  misc_feature   RRE: The Rev response element (RRE) of HIV-1 allows for Rev-dependent mRNA export from the nucleus to the cytoplasm.
