[The description below was written by a language model from this plasmid's Addgene catalogue record and pLannotate feature annotations shown in this document.]
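Description:
Construct 32 - NFKBRp_mKate2_2xNLS_p2a-puroR is a 9,657 bp HIV-1-based lentiviral transfer plasmid designed for making stable mammalian cell lines that report TNFα signalling with a red fluorescent protein. In bacteria it is maintained through a high-copy ColE1/pUC-type origin and selected with ampicillin (AmpR under its own bla promoter). An f1 origin is also present. The backbone additionally carries an SV40/EM7-driven BleoR cassette with an SV40 poly(A) signal. This lies outside the region between the LTRs, so it would not be packaged into virus.

The viral genome is transcribed from a CMV enhancer/promoter fused to a truncated 5' LTR. This is followed by the Ψ packaging signal with a gag fragment, the RRE for Rev-dependent nuclear export, an env fragment and the cPPT/CTS. The downstream LTR is annotated as truncated and is followed by a bGH poly(A) signal.

Between these elements sits the payload. It begins with a short RNA polymerase II pause-site fragment, presumably to limit read-through, followed by an unannotated stretch. Judging from the construct name, this stretch holds the NF-κB-responsive promoter, though the feature table does not identify it. The promoter drives mKate2, which by name carries two nuclear localisation signals. mKate2 is linked through a P2A self-cleaving peptide to puromycin N-acetyltransferase, and a WPRE follows to enhance transcript expression. The NLS and P2A elements are likewise not separately annotated, but would fit the gap between the two coding sequences.

Because the reporter and the resistance gene share one transcript, puromycin resistance depends on activity of the same inducible promoter. The stated use is lentiviral generation of puromycin-selected lines that express nuclear mKate2 in the presence of TNFα, in a synthetic-biology context.
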