Addgene plasmid #82024: Construct 32 - NFKBRp_mKate2_2xNLS_p2a-puroR
Purpose: Lentiviral construct for building stable cell lines expressing mKate2 in the presence of TNFa via puromycin selection
Depositing lab: Timothy Lu. Depositing organization: Massachusetts Institute of Technology. Publication: Continuous genetic recording with self-targeting CRISPR-Cas in human cells. Perli SD, Cui CH, Lu TK. Science. 2016 Aug 18. pii: aag0511. 10.1126/science.aag0511 PubMed 27540006.
Backbone
  Vector backbone: Lentiviral
  Total vector size (bp): 9657
  Vector type: Mammalian Expression, Lentiviral, Synthetic Biology
  Selectable markers: Puromycin
Growth in bacteria
  Bacterial resistance: Ampicillin, 100 μg/mL
  Growth temperature: 37°C
  Growth strain: NEB Stable
  Copy number: High Copy
Gene/Insert
  Gene/Insert name: mKate2-2xNLS
  Species: H. sapiens (human)
Terms and licenses: Academic/Nonprofit Terms; Industry Terms: Not Available to Industry
How to cite: Construct 32 - NFKBRp_mKate2_2xNLS_p2a-puroR was a gift from Timothy Lu (Addgene plasmid # 82024 ; http://n2t.net/addgene:82024 ; RRID:Addgene_82024)
