>Addgene plasmid #82024 | Construct 32 - NFKBRp_mKate2_2xNLS_p2a-puroR | addgene partial sequence | sequence record 157817 | JBS21 5'-TCGTAGAAGGGGAGGTTGCG-3'
GGCGCGCTCGGCCGCCTCCACTCCGGGGAGCACGACGGCGCTGCCCAGACCCTTGCCCTGGTGGTCGGGC
GAGACGCCGACGGTGGCCAGGAACCACGCGGGCTCCTTGGGCCGGTGCGGCGCCAGGAGGCCTTCCATCT
GTTGCTGCGCGGCCAGCCGGGAACCGCTCAACTCGGCCATGCGCGGGCCGATCTCGGCGAACACCGCCCC
CGCTTCGACGCTCTCCGGCGTGGTCCAGACCGCCACCGCGGCGCCGTCGTCCGCGACCCACACCTTGCCG
ATGTCGAGCCCGACGCGCGTGAGGAAGAGTTCTTGCAGCTCGGTGACCCGCTCGATGTGGCGGTCCGGGT
CGACGGTGTGGCGCGTGGCGGGGTAGTCGGCGAACGCGGCGGCGAGGGTGCGTACGGCCCGGGGGACGTC
GTCGCGGGTGGCGAGGCGCACCGTGGGCTTGTACTCGGTAGGTCCAGGGTTCTCCTCCACGTCTCCAGCC
TGCTTCAGCAGGCTGAAGTTAGTAGCTCCGCTTCCAGCGCTTATCACCTTCCTCTTTTTCTTGGGGTCTT
CAACCTTCCTTTTCTTCTTTGGGGATCCGGAATTAAGTTTGTGCCCCAGTTTGCTAGGGAGGTCGCAGTA
TCTGGCCACAGCCACCTCGTGCTGCTCGACGTATGTCTCTTTGTCGGCCTCCTTGATTCTTTCCAGTCTC
CTGTCCACATAGTAGACGCCGGGCATCTTGAGGTTCTTAGCGGGTTTCTTGGATCTGTATGTGGTCTTAA
GGTTGCAGATCAGGTGGCCC
