>Addgene plasmid #82024 | Construct 32 - NFKBRp_mKate2_2xNLS_p2a-puroR | addgene partial sequence | sequence record 159229 | FUGW-Fwd 5'-ATTACAGGGACAGCAGAGATCC-3'
AGGTCCGAGGTTCTAGACAGGTGCCAGAACATTTCTCTATCGATAGGTACCGGGGACTTTCCGGGAATTT
CCGGGGACTTTCCGGGAATTTCCGGGAATTTCCGGGGACTTTCCGGGAATTTCCGGGGACTTTCCGGGAA
TTTCCAGATCTGGCCTCGGCGGCCAAGCTTGCTAGCGGGGGGCTATAAAAGGGGGTGGGGGCGTTCGTCC
TCACTCTAGTTCTGCGATCTAAGTAAGCTTGGCATTACCGGTCGCCAACGCGTGCCACCATGGTGAGCGA
GCTGATTAAGGAGAACATGCACATGAAGCTGTACATGGAGGGCACCGTGAACAACCACCACTTCAAGTGC
ACATCCGAGGGCGAAGGCAAGCCCTACGAGGGCACCCAGACCATGAGAATCAAGGCGGTCGAGGGCGGCC
CTCTCCCCTTCGCCTTCGACATCCTGGCTACCAGCTTCATGTACGGCAGCAAAACCTTCATCAACCACAC
CCAGGGCATCCCCGACTTCTTTAAGCAGTCCTTCCCCGAGGGCTTCACATGGGAGAGAGTCACCACATAC
GAAGATGGGGGCGTGCTGACCGCTACCCAGGACACCAGCCTCCAGGACGGCTGCCTCATCTACAACGTCA
AGATCAGAGGGGTGAACTTCCCATCCAACGGCCCTGTGATGCAGAAGAAAACACTCGGCTGGGAGGCCTC
CACCGAGACACTGTACCCCGCTGACGGCGGCCTGGAAGGCAGAGCCGACATGGCCCTGAAGCTCGTGGGC
GGGGGCCACCTGATCTGCAACCTTAAGACCACATACAGATCCAAGAAACCCGCTAAGAACCTCAAGATGC
CCGGCGTCTACTATGTGGACAGGAGACTGGAAA
